>Addgene plasmid #153614 | pGBW-m4252866 | addgene full sequence | sequence record 300506 | Ginkgo NGS Result
CACCATGATAGAACTATCGCTCATCGACTTTTATCTGTGCTTCTTGGCTTTCCTGCTTTTTCTGGTGCTC
ATTATGCTAATCATTTTTTGGTTCAGTCTGGAGTTACAAGATCATAATGAGACATGTCACGCCGAAAACC
TTTACTTTCAGTCGAAGAGGCGATGGAAAAAGAATTTTATCGCGGTGAGTGCAGCCAACAGATTCAAAAA
GATATCCTCGTCTGGTGCCCTCTAAGCTAGCTTGACTGACTGAGATACAGCGTACCTTCAGCTCACAGAC
ATGATAAGATACATTGATGAGTTTGGACAAACCACAACTAGAATGCAGTGAAAAAAATGCTTTATTTGTG
AAATTTGTGATGCTATTGCTTTATTTGTAACCATTATAAGCTGCAATAAACAAGTTAACAACAACAATTG
CATTCATTTTATGTTTCAGGTTCAGGGGGAGGTGTGGGAGGTTTTTTAAAGCAAGTAAAACCTCTACAAA
TGTGGTATTGGCCCATCTCTATCGGTATCGTAGCATAACCCCTTGGGGCCTCTAAACGGGTCTTGAGGGG
TTTTTTGTGCCCCTCGGGCCGGATTGCTATCTACCGGCATTGGCGCAGAAAAAAATGCCTGATGCGACGC
TGCGCGTCTTATACTCCCACATATGCCAGATTCAGCAACGGATACGGCTTCCCCAACTTGCCCACTTCCA
TACGTGTCCTCCTTACCAGAAATTTATCCTTAAGGTCGTCAGCTATCCTGCAGGCGATCTCTCGATTTCG
ATCAAGACATTCCTTTAATGGTCTTTTCTGGACACCACTAGGGGTCAGAAGTAGTTCATCAAACTTTCTT
CCCTCCCTAATCTCATTGGTTACCTTGGGCTATCGAAACTTAATTAACCAGTCAAGTCAGCTACTTGGCG
AGATCGACTTGTCTGGGTTTCGACTACGCTCAGAATTGCGTCAGTCAAGTTCGATCTGGTCCTTGCTATT
GCACCCGTTCTCCGATTACGAGTTTCATTTAAATCATGTGAGCAAAAGGCCAGCAAAAGGCCAGGAACCG
TAAAAAGGCCGCGTTGCTGGCGTTTTTCCATAGGCTCCGCCCCCCTGACGAGCATCACAAAAATCGACGC
TCAAGTCAGAGGTGGCGAAACCCGACAGGACTATAAAGATACCAGGCGTTTCCCCCTGGAAGCTCCCTCG
TGCGCTCTCCTGTTCCGACCCTGCCGCTTACCGGATACCTGTCCGCCTTTCTCCCTTCGGGAAGCGTGGC
GCTTTCTCATAGCTCACGCTGTAGGTATCTCAGTTCGGTGTAGGTCGTTCGCTCCAAGCTGGGCTGTGTG
CACGAACCCCCCGTTCAGCCCGACCGCTGCGCCTTATCCGGTAACTATCGTCTTGAGTCCAACCCGGTAA
GACACGACTTATCGCCACTGGCAGCAGCCACTGGTAACAGGATTAGCAGAGCGAGGTATGTAGGCGGTGC
TACAGAGTTCTTGAAGTGGTGGCCTAACTACGGCTACACTAGAAGAACAGTATTTGGTATCTGCGCTCTG
CTGAAGCCAGTTACCTTCGGAAAAAGAGTTGGTAGCTCTTGATCCGGCAAACAAACCACCGCTGGTAGCG
GTGGTTTTTTTGTTTGCAAGCAGCAGATTACGCGCAGAAAAAAAGGATCTCAAGAAGATCCTTTGATCTT
TTCTACGGGGTCTGACGCTCAGTGGAACGAAAACTCACGTTAAGGGATTTTGGTCATGAGATTATCAAAA
AGGATCTTCACCTAGATCCTTTTAAATTAAAAATGAAGTTTTAAATCAATCTAAAGTATATATGAGTAAA
CTTGGTCTGACAGTTACCAATGCTTAATCAGTGAGGCACCTATCTCAGCGATCTGTCTATTTCGTTCATC
CATAGTTGCATTTAAATTTCCGAACTCTCCAAGGCCCTCGTCGGAAAATCTTCAAACCTTTCGTCCGATC
CATCTTGCAGGCTACCTCTCGAACGAACTATCGCAAGTCTCTTGGCCGGCCTTGCGCCTTGGCTATTGCT
TGGCAGCGCCTATCGCCAGGTATTACTCCAATCCCGAATATCCGAGATCGGGATCACCCGAGAGAAGTTC
AACCTACATCCTCAATCCCGATCTATCCGAGATCCGAGGAATATCGAAATCGGGGCGCGCCTGGCCTCCG
CGCCGGGTTTTGGCGCCTCCCGCGGGCGCCCCCCTCGTCACGGCGAGCGCTGCCACGTCAGACGAAGGGC
GCAGGAGCGTCCTGATCCTTCCGCCCGGACGCTCAGGACAGCGGCCCGCTGCTCATAAGACTCGGCCTTA
GAACCCCAGTATCAGCAGAAGGACATTTTAGGACGGGACTTGGGTGACTCTAGGGCACTGGTTTTCTTTC
CAGAGAGCGGAACAGGCGAGGAAAAGTAGTCCCTTCTCGGCGATTCTGCGGAGGGATCTCCGTGGGGCGG
TGAACGCCGATGATTATATAAGGACGCGCCGGGTGTGGCACAGCTAGTTCCGTCGCAGCCGGGATTTGGG
TCGCGGTTCTTGTTTGTGGATCGCTGTGATCGTCACTTGGTGAGTAGCGGGCTGCTGGGCTGGCCGGGGC
TTTCGTGGCCGCCGGGCCGCTCGGTGGGACGGAAGCGTGTGGAGAGACCGCCAAGGGCTGTAGTCTGGGT
CCGCGAGCAAGGTTGCCCTGAACTGGGGGTTGGGGGGAGCGCAGCAAAATGGCGGCTGTTCCCGAGTCTT
GAATGGAAGACGCTTGTGAGGCGGGCTGTGAGGTCGTTGAAACAAGGTGGGGGGCATGGTGGGCGGCAAG
AACCCAAGGTCTTGAGCCCTTCGCTAATGCGGGAAAGCTCTTATTCGGGTGAGATGGGCTGGGCACCATC
TGGGGACCCTGACGTGAAGTTTGTCACTGACTGGAGAACTCGGTTTGTCGTCTGTTGCGGGGGCGGCAGT
TATGGCGGTGCCGTTGGGCAGTGCACCCGTACCTTTGGGAGCGCGCGCCCTCGTCGTGTCGTGACGTCAC
CCGTTCTGTTGGCTTATAATGCAGGGTGGGGCCACCAGCCGGTAGGTGTGCGGTAGGCTTTTCTCCGTCG
CAGGACGCAGGGTTCGGGCCTAGGGTAGGCTCTCCTGAATCGACAGGCGCCGGACCTCTGGTGAGGGGAG
GGATAAGTGAGGCGTCAGTTTCTTTGGTCGGTTTTATGTACCTATCTTCTTAAGTAGCTGAAGCTCCGGT
TTTGAACTATGCGCTCGGGGTTGGCGAGTGTGTTTTGTGAAGTTTTTTAGGCACCTTTTGAAATGTAATC
ATTTGGGTCAATATGTAATTTTCAGTGTTAGACTTGTAAATTGTCCGCTAAATTCTGGCCGTTTTTGGCT
TTTTTGTTAGACAACATGACCGAGTACAAGCCCACGGTGCGCCTCGCCACCCGCGACGACGTCCCCAGGG
CCGTACGCACCCTCGCCGCCGCGTTCGCCGACTACCCCGCCACGCGCCACACCGTCGATCCGGACCGCCA
CATCGAGCGGGTCACCGAGCTGCAAGAACTCTTCCTCACGCGCGTCGGGCTCGACATCGGCAAGGTGTGG
GTCGCGGACGACGGCGCCGCGGTGGCGGTCTGGACCACGCCGGAGAGCGTCGAAGCGGGGGCGGTGTTCG
CCGAGATCGGCCCGCGCATGGCCGAGTTGAGCGGTTCCCGGCTGGCCGCGCAGCAACAGATGGAGGGCCT
CCTGGCGCCGCACCGGCCCAAGGAGCCCGCGTGGTTCCTGGCCACCGTCGGCGTCTCGCCCGACCACCAG
GGCAAGGGTCTGGGCAGCGCCGTCGTGCTCCCCGGAGTGGAGGCCGCCGAGCGCGCCGGGGTGCCCGCCT
TCCTGGAGACCTCCGCGCCCCGCAACCTCCCCTTCTACGAGCGGCTCGGCTTCACCGTCACCGCCGACGT
CGAGGTGCCCGAAGGACCGCGCACCTGGTGCATGACCCGCAAGCCCGGTGCCTAGGCTAGTATGTAAGCC
TAGTCTTAGATAATAAAATCGCTATCCATCGAAGATGGATGTGTGTTGGTTTTTTGTGTGTGTAACGCTA
GGCGCGCCTGGTGTACCGAGAACGATCCTCTCAGTGCGAGTCTCGACGATCCATATCGTTGCTTGGCAGT
CAGCCAGTCGGAATCCAGCTTGGGACCCAGGAAGTCCAATCGTCAGATATTGTACTCAAGCCTGGTCACG
GCAGCGTACCGATCTGTTTAAACCTAGATATTGATAGTCTGATCGGTCAACGTATAATCGAGTCCTAGCT
TTTGCAAACATCTATCAAGAGACAGGATCAGCAGGAGGCTTTCGCATGAGTATTCAACATTTCCGTGTCG
CCCTTATTCCCTTTTTTGCGGCATTTTGCCTTCCTGTTTTTGCTCACCCAGAAACGCTGGTGAAAGTAAA
AGATGCTGAAGATCAGTTGGGTGCGCGAGTGGGTTACATCGAACTGGATCTCAACAGCGGTAAGATCCTT
GAGAGTTTTCGCCCCGAAGAACGCTTTCCAATGATGAGCACTTTTAAAGTTCTGCTATGTGGCGCGGTAT
TATCCCGTATTGACGCCGGGCAAGAGCAACTCGGTCGCCGCATACACTATTCTCAGAATGACTTGGTTGA
GTATTCACCAGTCACAGAAAAGCATCTTACGGATGGCATGACAGTAAGAGAATTATGCAGTGCTGCCATA
ACCATGAGTGATAACACTGCGGCCAACTTACTTCTGACAACGATTGGAGGACCGAAGGAGCTAACCGCTT
TTTTGCACAACATGGGGGATCATGTAACTCGCCTTGATCGTTGGGAACCGGAGCTGAATGAAGCCATACC
AAACGACGAGCGTGACACCACGATGCCTGTAGCAATGGCAACAACCTTGCGTAAACTATTAACTGGCGAA
CTACTTACTCTAGCTTCCCGGCAACAGTTGATAGACTGGATGGAGGCGGATAAAGTTGCAGGACCACTTC
TGCGCTCGGCCCTTCCGGCTGGCTGGTTTATTGCTGATAAATCTGGAGCCGGTGAGCGTGGGTCTCGCGG
TATCATTGCAGCACTGGGGCCAGATGGTAAGCCCTCCCGTATCGTAGTTATCTACACGACGGGGAGTCAG
GCAACTATGGATGAACGAAATAGACAGATCGCTGAGATAGGTGCCTCACTGATTAAGCATTGGTAACCGA
TTCTAGGTGCATTGGCGCAGAAAAAAATGCCTGATGCGACGCTGCGCGTCTTATACTCCCACATATGCCA
GATTCAGCAACGGATACGGCTTCCCCAACTTGCCCACTTCCATACGTGTCCTCCTTACCAGAAATTTATC
CTTAAGATCCCGAATCGTTTAAACTCGACTCTGGCTCTATCGAATCTCCGTCGTTTCGAGCTTACGCGAA
CAGCCGTGGCGCTCATTTGCTCGTCGGGCATCGAATCTCGTCAGCTATCGTCAGCTTACCTTTTTGGCAG
CGATCGCGGCTCCCGACATCTTGGACCATTAGCTCCACAGGTATCTTCTTCCCTCTAGTGGTCATAACAG
CAGCTTCAGCTACCTCTCAATTCAAAAAACCCCTCAAGACCCGTTTAGAGGCCCCAAGGGGTTATGCTAT
CAATCGTTGCGTTACACACACAAAAAACCAACACACATCCATCTTCGATGGATAGCGATTTTATTATCTA
ACTGCTGATCGAGTGTAGCCAGATCTAGTAATCAATTACGGGGTCATTAGTTCATAGCCCATATATGGAG
TTCCGCGTTACATAACTTACGGTAAATGGCCCGCCTGGCTGACCGCCCAACGACCCCCGCCCATTGACGT
CAATAATGACGTATGTTCCCATAGTAACGCCAATAGGGACTTTCCATTGACGTCAATGGGTGGAGTATTT
ACGGTAAACTGCCCACTTGGCAGTACATCAAGTGTATCATATGCCAAGTACGCCCCCTATTGACGTCAAT
GACGGTAAATGGCCCGCCTGGCATTATGCCCAGTACATGACCTTATGGGACTTTCCTACTTGGCAGTACA
TCTACGTATTAGTCATCGCTATTACCATGCTGATGCGGTTTTGGCAGTACATCAATGGGCGTGGATAGCG
GTTTGACTCACGGGGATTTCCAAGTCTCCACCCCATTGACGTCAATGGGAGTTTGTTTTGGCACCAAAAT
CAACGGGACTTTCCAAAATGTCGTAACAACTCCGCCCCATTGACGCAAATGGGCGGTAGGCGTGTACGGT
GGGAGGTCTATATAAGCAGAGCTGGTTTAGTGAACCGTCAGATCAGATCTTTGTCGATCCTACCATCCAC
TCGACACACCCGCCAGCGGCCGC
Features (pLannotate 1.2.2; 20 found; start..end, strand, type, name):
      5..133     +  CDS            NS7B_SARS2: Experimental evidence at protein level: Swiss-Prot protein existence level 1. From Severe acute respiratory syndrome coronavirus 2 (2019-nCoV) (SARS-CoV-2).
    161..177     +  CDS            CBP (fragment): calmodulin-binding peptide derived from skeletal muscle myosin light chain kinase; binds calmodulin with nanomolar affinity in the presence of calcium
    285..406     -  polyA_signal   SV40 poly(A) signal: SV40 polyadenylation signal
    429..498     -  CDS            large T antigen (fragment): large T antigen from SV40 (simian virus 40)
    521..567     +  terminator     T7 terminator: transcription terminator for bacteriophage T7 RNA polymerase
    597..733     +  terminator     rrnG terminator: transcription terminator from the E. coli ribosomal RNA rrnG operon (Albrechtsen et al., 1991)
    778..849     +  misc_feature   3' β-globin insulator: insulator downstream of the human β-globin locus (Farrell et al., 2002)
   1075..1663    -  rep_origin     ori: high-copy-number ColE1/pMB1/pBR322/pUC origin of replication
   1835..1899    -  CDS            bla(M) (fragment): β-lactamase lacking the signal sequence; bla(M); allows cytosolic expression of β-lactamase
   2163..3372    +  promoter       UbC promoter: human ubiquitin C promoter
   3376..3973    +  CDS            PuroR (fragment): puromycin N-acetyltransferase; pac from Streptomyces; confers resistance to puromycin
   4002..4050    +  polyA_signal   poly(A) signal: synthetic polyadenylation signal
   4316..5176    +  CDS            AmpR: β-lactamase; bla; confers resistance to ampicillin, carbenicillin, and related antibiotics
   5189..5325    +  terminator     rrnG terminator: transcription terminator from the E. coli ribosomal RNA rrnG operon (Albrechtsen et al., 1991)
   5477..5548    +  misc_feature   5' β-globin insulator: insulator upstream of the human β-globin locus (Farrell et al., 2002)
   5553..5599    -  terminator     T7 terminator: transcription terminator for bacteriophage T7 RNA polymerase
   5617..5665    -  polyA_signal   poly(A) signal: synthetic polyadenylation signal
   5746..6049    +  enhancer       CMV enhancer: human cytomegalovirus immediate early enhancer
   6122..6139    -  promoter       CMV promoter (fragment): human cytomegalovirus (CMV) immediate early promoter
   6202..6253    +  promoter       CMVd2 promoter: truncated human cytomegalovirus (CMV) immediate early promoter that yields moderately reduced expression relative to the full-length promoter
