[The description below was written by a language model from this plasmid's Addgene catalogue record and pLannotate feature annotations shown in this document.]
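Description:
pGBW-m4252866 is a mammalian expression plasmid carrying the wild-type SARS-CoV-2 ORF7b accessory protein coding sequence, built in a pTwist_CMV_Puro_6 backbone from which an AarI site was removed. It is propagated in E. coli as a high-copy plasmid through a ColE1/pUC-type origin and selected with ampicillin via a full-length β-lactamase gene. For selection in mammalian cells it carries a separate cassette in which the human ubiquitin C promoter drives puromycin N-acetyltransferase, followed by a synthetic polyadenylation signal.

The small ORF7b open reading frame sits at the start of the circular sequence record, so the CMV enhancer and promoter elements annotated at the far end of the map lie immediately upstream of it and drive its transcription. According to the catalogue entry, the protein is fused at its C terminus to a backbone-encoded TEV-cleavable calmodulin-binding peptide (CBP). The automated annotation detects only a short CBP fragment just downstream of the ORF and does not call a TEV site, so the tag structure rests mainly on the depositor's description. A CBP tag allows calcium-dependent capture on calmodulin resin, and TEV protease cleavage would release the viral protein from the tag. An SV40 poly(A) signal is annotated downstream of the insert, although on the opposite strand. The expression region is flanked by 5′ and 3′ β-globin insulator elements, and bacterial T7 and rrnG terminators plus an additional synthetic poly(A) signal help isolate the transcription units from one another.

The record supports use for transient or puromycin-selected expression of tagged ORF7b in mammalian cells, for example for affinity purification or studies of this viral protein. The cloning method is not stated.
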