Addgene plasmid #153614: pGBW-m4252866
Purpose: Mammalian expression plasmid for SARS-CoV-2 ORF7b
Depositing lab: Ginkgo Bioworks & Benjie Chen. Depositing organization: Ginkgo Bioworks.
Backbone
  Vector backbone: pTwist_CMV_Puro_6 with AarI site removed
  Backbone size w/o insert (bp): 6080
  Vector type: Mammalian Expression
  Selectable markers: Puromycin
Growth in bacteria
  Bacterial resistance: Ampicillin, 100 μg/mL
  Growth temperature: 37°C
  Growth strain: DH5alpha
  Copy number: High Copy
Gene/Insert
  Gene/Insert name: SARS-CoV-2 ORF7b
  Species: Severe acute respiratory syndrome coronavirus 2
  Insert size (bp): 125
  Mutation: wt
  Entrez Gene: ORF7b (a.k.a. GU280_gp08)
  Promoter: CMV
  Tag / fusion protein: Cleavable TEV;CBP (C terminal on backbone)
  Cloning method: Unknown
Resource information
  A portion of this plasmid was derived from a plasmid made by: GinkgoBioworks
Depositor comments: NCBI reference sequence: 43740574
How to cite: pGBW-m4252866 was a gift from Ginkgo Bioworks & Benjie Chen (Addgene plasmid # 153614 ; http://n2t.net/addgene:153614 ; RRID:Addgene_153614)
